Addgene plasmid #191251: LacZ_pHIVEGFP
Purpose: Expresses LacZ in mammalian cells (used as a control)
Depositing lab: Chen Davidovich. Depositing organization: Monash University. Publication: PALI1 facilitates DNA and nucleosome binding by PRC2 and triggers an allosteric activation of catalysis. Zhang Q, Agius SC, Flanigan SF, Uckelmann M, Levina V, Owen BM, Davidovich C. Nat Commun. 2021 Jul 28;12(1):4592. doi: 10.1038/s41467-021-24866-3. PubMed 34321472.
Backbone
  Vector backbone: pHIV-EGFP
  Backbone manufacturer: addgene Plasmid #21373
  Backbone size w/o insert (bp): 6900
  Vector type: Mammalian Expression
Growth in bacteria
  Bacterial resistance: Ampicillin, 100 μg/mL
  Growth temperature: 37°C
  Growth strain: NEB Stable
  Copy number: High Copy
Gene/Insert
  Gene/Insert name: LacZ
  GenBank ID: 945006
  Promoter: EF1alpha
  Tag / fusion protein: EGFP (C terminal on backbone)
  Cloning method: Gibson Cloning
  Sequencing primers: 5′ TGGAATTTGCCCTTTTTGAG; 3′ AGGAACTGCTTCCTTCACGA
Terms and licenses: Academic/Nonprofit Terms; Industry Terms: Not Available to Industry
How to cite: LacZ_pHIVEGFP was a gift from Chen Davidovich (Addgene plasmid # 191251 ; http://n2t.net/addgene:191251 ; RRID:Addgene_191251)
