[The description below was written by a language model from this plasmid's Addgene catalogue record and pLannotate feature annotations shown in this document.]
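Description:
LacZ_pHIVEGFP is an HIV-1-derived lentiviral transfer plasmid built on the pHIV-EGFP backbone and catalogued as a mammalian expression vector. It expresses E. coli β-galactosidase in mammalian cells and is intended as a control construct. In bacteria it is maintained by a high-copy ColE1/pUC-type origin and selected with ampicillin through the bla (AmpR) gene and its own promoter. A recombination-limiting strain is listed for growth, as is common for plasmids carrying repeated LTR sequences.

The viral portion begins with a CMV enhancer/promoter placed ahead of a truncated 5' LTR, an arrangement that typically drives transcription of the packageable genomic RNA in producer cells. It is followed by the Ψ packaging signal with an adjoining gag fragment, the Rev response element for Rev-dependent nuclear export, and the cPPT/CTS, which aids nuclear import of the reverse-transcribed genome. The internal cassette uses the constitutive human EF-1α promoter to drive lacZ, which the annotation shows directly followed by an SV40 nuclear localization signal, so the enzyme is expected to be nuclear. Downstream, an EMCV IRES directs translation of EGFP from the same transcript. Although the catalogue lists EGFP as a C-terminal tag on the backbone, the feature table indicates a bicistronic arrangement in which EGFP is a separate reporter marking expressing cells, not a fusion to LacZ. A nef fragment and a second truncated LTR close the viral region, and no WPRE is annotated.

The record supports its use as a LacZ control alongside other pHIV-EGFP constructs, with EGFP fluorescence identifying transfected or transduced cells.
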