Features (pLannotate 1.2.2; 20 found; start..end, strand, type, name):
     31..83      -  misc_feature   bom (fragment): basis of mobility region from pBR322
    238..617     +  enhancer       CMV enhancer: human cytomegalovirus immediate early enhancer
    618..817     +  promoter       CMV promoter: human cytomegalovirus (CMV) immediate early promoter
    835..1015    +  LTR            5' LTR (truncated): truncated 5' long terminal repeat (LTR) from HIV-1
   1062..1187    +  misc_feature   HIV-1 Ψ: packaging signal of human immunodeficiency virus type 1
   1171..1509    +  CDS            HIV-1 gag (fragment): gag protein from human immunodeficiency virus 1; gag
   1684..1917    +  misc_feature   RRE: The Rev response element (RRE) of HIV-1 allows for Rev-dependent mRNA export from the nucleus to the cytoplasm.
   2294..2394    +  CDS            Rev (fragment): human immunodeficiency virus 1 (HIV-1) Rev protein; rev; enhances nuclear export of unspliced and incompletely spliced viral mRNAs
   2444..2561    +  misc_feature   cPPT/CTS: central polypurine tract and central termination sequence of HIV-1
   2624..3802    +  promoter       EF-1α promoter: strong constitutive promoter for human elongation factor EF-1α
   3865..6909    +  CDS            lacZ: β-galactosidase; lacZ
   6910..6930    +  CDS            SV40 NLS: nuclear localization signal of SV40 (simian virus 40) large T antigen
   6950..7536    +  misc_feature   IRES2: internal ribosome entry site (IRES) of the encephalomyocarditis virus (EMCV)
   7537..8253    +  CDS            EGFP: EGFP is a basic (constitutively fluorescent) green fluorescent protein published in 1996, derived from Aequorea victoria. It is reported to be a rapidly-maturing weak dimer with moderate acid sensitivity.
   8266..8285    +  misc_feature   MCS (fragment): pBluescript multiple cloning site
   8287..8787    +  CDS            nef (fragment): NEF_HV1LA - Experimental evidence at protein level: Swiss-Prot protein existence level 1. Extracellular Nef protein targets CD4(+) T-lymphocytes for apoptosis by interacting with CXCR4 surface receptors. From Human immunodeficiency virus type 1 group M subtype B (isolate Lai) (HIV-1).
   8794..8974    +  LTR            5' LTR (truncated): truncated 5' long terminal repeat (LTR) from HIV-1
   9036..9624    -  rep_origin     ori: high-copy-number ColE1/pMB1/pBR322/pUC origin of replication
   9795..10655   -  CDS            AmpR: β-lactamase; bla; confers resistance to ampicillin, carbenicillin, and related antibiotics
  10656..10760   -  promoter       AmpR promoter: bla
>Addgene plasmid #191251 | LacZ_pHIVEGFP | addgene full sequence | sequence record 376492 | Addgene NGS Result
GTCGACGGATCGGGAGATCTCCCGATCCCCTATGGTGCACTCTCAGTACAATCTGCTCTGATGCCGCATA
GTTAAGCCAGTATCTGCTCCCTGCTTGTGTGTTGGAGGTCGCTGAGTAGTGCGCGAGCAAAATTTAAGCT
ACAACAAGGCAAGGCTTGACCGACAATTGCATGAAGAATCTGCTTAGGGTTAGGCGTTTTGCGCTGCTTC
GCGATGTACGGGCCAGATATACGCGTTGACATTGATTATTGACTAGTTATTAATAGTAATCAATTACGGG
GTCATTAGTTCATAGCCCATATATGGAGTTCCGCGTTACATAACTTACGGTAAATGGCCCGCCTGGCTGA
CCGCCCAACGACCCCCGCCCATTGACGTCAATAATGACGTATGTTCCCATAGTAACGCCAATAGGGACTT
TCCATTGACGTCAATGGGTGGAGTATTTACGGTAAACTGCCCACTTGGCAGTACATCAAGTGTATCATAT
GCCAAGTACGCCCCCTATTGACGTCAATGACGGTAAATGGCCCGCCTGGCATTATGCCCAGTACATGACC
TTATGGGACTTTCCTACTTGGCAGTACATCTACGTATTAGTCATCGCTATTACCATGGTGATGCGGTTTT
GGCAGTACATCAATGGGCGTGGATAGCGGTTTGACTCACGGGGATTTCCAAGTCTCCACCCCATTGACGT
CAATGGGAGTTTGTTTTGGCACCAAAATCAACGGGACTTTCCAAAATGTCGTAACAACTCCGCCCCATTG
ACGCAAATGGGCGGTAGGCGTGTACGGTGGGAGGTCTATATAAGCAGCGCGTTTTGCCTGTACTGGGTCT
CTCTGGTTAGACCAGATCTGAGCCTGGGAGCTCTCTGGCTAACTAGGGAACCCACTGCTTAAGCCTCAAT
AAAGCTTGCCTTGAGTGCTTCAAGTAGTGTGTGCCCGTCTGTTGTGTGACTCTGGTAACTAGAGATCCCT
CAGACCCTTTTAGTCAGTGTGGAAAATCTCTAGCAGTGGCGCCCGAACAGGGACTTGAAAGCGAAAGGGA
AACCAGAGGAGCTCTCTCGACGCAGGACTCGGCTTGCTGAAGCGCGCACGGCAAGAGGCGAGGGGCGGCG
ACTGGTGAGTACGCCAAAAATTTTGACTAGCGGAGGCTAGAAGGAGAGAGATGGGTGCGAGAGCGTCAGT
ATTAAGCGGGGGAGAATTAGATCGCGATGGGAAAAAATTCGGTTAAGGCCAGGGGGAAAGAAAAAATATA
AATTAAAACATATAGTATGGGCAAGCAGGGAGCTAGAACGATTCGCAGTTAATCCTGGCCTGTTAGAAAC
ATCAGAAGGCTGTAGACAAATACTGGGACAGCTACAACCATCCCTTCAGACAGGATCAGAAGAACTTAGA
TCATTATATAATACAGTAGCAACCCTCTATTGTGTGCATCAAAGGATAGAGATAAAAGACACCAAGGAAG
CTTTAGACAAGATAGAGGAAGAGCAAAACAAAAGTAAGACCACCGCACAGCAAGCGGCCGGCCGCTGATC
TTCAGACCTGGAGGAGGAGATATGAGGGACAATTGGAGAAGTGAATTATATAAATATAAAGTAGTAAAAA
TTGAACCATTAGGAGTAGCACCCACCAAGGCAAAGAGAAGAGTGGTGCAGAGAGAAAAAAGAGCAGTGGG
AATAGGAGCTTTGTTCCTTGGGTTCTTGGGAGCAGCAGGAAGCACTATGGGCGCAGCGTCAATGACGCTG
ACGGTACAGGCCAGACAATTATTGTCTGGTATAGTGCAGCAGCAGAACAATTTGCTGAGGGCTATTGAGG
CGCAACAGCATCTGTTGCAACTCACAGTCTGGGGCATCAAGCAGCTCCAGGCAAGAATCCTGGCTGTGGA
AAGATACCTAAAGGATCAACAGCTCCTGGGGATTTGGGGTTGCTCTGGAAAACTCATTTGCACCACTGCT
GTGCCTTGGAATGCTAGTTGGAGTAATAAATCTCTGGAACAGATTTGGAATCACACGACCTGGATGGAGT
GGGACAGAGAAATTAACAATTACACAAGCTTAATACACTCCTTAATTGAAGAATCGCAAAACCAGCAAGA
AAAGAATGAACAAGAATTATTGGAATTAGATAAATGGGCAAGTTTGTGGAATTGGTTTAACATAACAAAT
TGGCTGTGGTATATAAAATTATTCATAATGATAGTAGGAGGCTTGGTAGGTTTAAGAATAGTTTTTGCTG
TACTTTCTATAGTGAATAGAGTTAGGCAGGGATATTCACCATTATCGTTTCAGACCCACCTCCCAACCCC
GAGGGGACCCGACAGGCCCGAAGGAATAGAAGAAGAAGGTGGAGAGAGAGACAGAGACAGATCCATTCGA
TTAGTGAACGGATCGGCACTGCGTGCGCCAATTCTGCAGACAAATGGCAGTATTCATCCACAATTTTAAA
AGAAAAGGGGGGATTGGGGGGTACAGTGCAGGGGAAAGAATAGTAGACATAATAGCAACAGACATACAAA
CTAAAGAATTACAAAAACAAATTACAAAAATTCAAAATTTTCGGGTTTATTACAGGGACAGCAGAGATCC
AGTTTGGTTAGTACCGGGCCCGCTCTAGCGTGAGGCTCCGGTGCCCGTCAGTGGGCAGAGCGCACATCGC
CCACAGTCCCCGAGAAGTTGGGGGGAGGGGTCGGCAATTGAACCGGTGCCTAGAGAAGGTGGCGCGGGGT
AAACTGGGAAAGTGATGTCGTGTACTGGCTCCGCCTTTTTCCCGAGGGTGGGGGAGAACCGTATATAAGT
GCAGTAGTCGCCGTGAACGTTCTTTTTCGCAACGGGTTTGCCGCCAGAACACAGGTAAGTGCCGTGTGTG
GTTCCCGCGGGCCTGGCCTCTTTACGGGTTATGGCCCTTGCGTGCCTTGAATTACTTCCACCTGGCTGCA
GTACGTGATTCTTGATCCCGAGCTTCGGGTTGGAAGTGGGTGGGAGAGTTCGAGGCCTTGCGCTTAAGGA
GCCCCTTCGCCTCGTGCTTGAGTTGAGGCCTGGCCTGGGCGCTGGGGCCGCCGCGTGCGAATCTGGTGGC
ACCTTCGCGCCTGTCTCGCTGCTTTCGATAAGTCTCTAGCCATTTAAAATTTTTGATGACCTGCTGCGAC
GCTTTTTTTCTGGCAAGATAGTCTTGTAAATGCGGGCCAAGATCTGCACACTGGTATTTCGGTTTTTGGG
GCCGCGGGCGGCGACGGGGCCCGTGCGTCCCAGCGCACATGTTCGGCGAGGCGGGGCCTGCGAGCGCGGC
CACCGAGAATCGGACGGGGGTAGTCTCAAGCTGGCCGGCCTGCTCTGGTGCCTGGCCTCGCGCCGCCGTG
TATCGCCCCGCCCTGGGCGGCAAGGCTGGCCCGGTCGGCACCAGTTGCGTGAGCGGAAAGATGGCCGCTT
CCCGGCCCTGCTGCAGGGAGCTCAAAATGGAGGACGCGGCGCTCGGGAGAGCGGGCGGGTGAGTCACCCA
CACAAAGGAAAAGGGCCTTTCCGTCCTCAGCCGTCGCTTCATGTGACTCCACGGAGTACCGGGCGCCGTC
CAGGCACCTCGATTAGTTCTCGAGCTTTTGGAGTACGTCGTCTTTAGGTTGGGGGGAGGGGTTTTATGCG
ATGGAGTTTCCCCACACTGAGTGGGTGGAGACTGAAGTTAGGCCAGCTTGGCACTTGATGTAATTCTCCT
TGGAATTTGCCCTTTTTGAGTTTGGATCTTGGTTCATTCTCAAGCCTCAGACAGTGGTTCAAAGTTTTTT
TCTTCCATTTCAGGTGTCGTGAGCGGCCGCTGAGTTAACTATTCTAGAGTACCCACCATGGACTACAAAG
ACGATGACGACAAGGTCGTTTTACAACGTCGTGACTGGGAAAACCCTGGCGTTACCCAACTTAATCGCCT
TGCAGCACATCCCCCTTTCGCCAGCTGGCGTAATAGCGAAGAGGCCCGCACCGATCGCCCTTCCCAACAG
TTGCGCAGCCTGAATGGCGAATGGCGCTTTGCCTGGTTTCCGGCACCAGAAGCGGTGCCGGAAAGCTGGC
TGGAGTGCGATCTTCCTGAGGCCGATACTGTCGTCGTCCCCTCAAACTGGCAGATGCACGGTTACGATGC
GCCCATCTACACCAACGTGACCTATCCCATTACGGTCAATCCGCCGTTTGTTCCCACGGAGAATCCGACG
GGTTGTTACTCGCTCACATTTAATGTTGATGAAAGCTGGCTACAGGAAGGCCAGACGCGAATTATTTTTG
ATGGCGTTAACTCGGCGTTTCATCTGTGGTGCAACGGGCGCTGGGTCGGTTACGGCCAGGACAGTCGTTT
GCCGTCTGAATTTGACCTGAGCGCATTTTTACGCGCCGGAGAAAACCGCCTCGCGGTGATGGTGCTGCGC
TGGAGTGACGGCAGTTATCTGGAAGATCAGGATATGTGGCGGATGAGCGGCATTTTCCGTGACGTCTCGT
TGCTGCATAAACCGACTACACAAATCAGCGATTTCCATGTTGCCACTCGCTTTAATGATGATTTCAGCCG
CGCTGTACTGGAGGCTGAAGTTCAGATGTGCGGCGAGTTGCGTGACTACCTACGGGTAACAGTTTCTTTA
TGGCAGGGTGAAACGCAGGTCGCCAGCGGCACCGCGCCTTTCGGCGGTGAAATTATCGATGAGCGTGGTG
GTTATGCCGATCGCGTCACACTACGTCTGAACGTCGAAAACCCGAAACTGTGGAGCGCCGAAATCCCGAA
TCTCTATCGTGCGGTGGTTGAACTGCACACCGCCGACGGCACGCTGATTGAAGCAGAAGCCTGCGATGTC
GGTTTCCGCGAGGTGCGGATTGAAAATGGTCTGCTGCTGCTGAACGGCAAGCCGTTGCTGATTCGAGGCG
TTAACCGTCACGAGCATCATCCTCTGCATGGTCAGGTCATGGATGAGCAGACGATGGTGCAGGATATCCT
GCTGATGAAGCAGAACAACTTTAACGCCGTGCGCTGTTCGCATTATCCGAACCATCCGCTGTGGTACACG
CTGTGCGACCGCTACGGCCTGTATGTGGTGGATGAAGCCAATATTGAAACCCACGGCATGGTGCCAATGA
ATCGTCTGACCGATGATCCGCGCTGGCTACCGGCGATGAGCGAACGCGTAACGCGAATGGTGCAGCGCGA
TCGTAATCACCCGAGTGTGATCATCTGGTCGCTGGGGAATGAATCAGGCCACGGCGCTAATCACGACGCG
CTGTATCGCTGGATCAAATCTGTCGATCCTTCCCGCCCGGTGCAGTATGAAGGCGGCGGAGCCGACACCA
CGGCCACCGATATTATTTGCCCGATGTACGCGCGCGTGGATGAAGACCAGCCCTTCCCGGCTGTGCCGAA
ATGGTCCATCAAAAAATGGCTTTCGCTACCTGGAGAGACGCGCCCGCTGATCCTTTGCGAATACGCCCAC
GCGATGGGTAACAGTCTTGGCGGTTTCGCTAAATACTGGCAGGCGTTTCGTCAGTATCCCCGTTTACAGT
GCGGCTTCGTCTGGGACTGGGTGGATCAGTCGCTGATTAAATATGATGAAAACGGCAACCCGTGGTCGGC
TTACGGCGGTGATTTTGGCGATACGCCGAACGATCGCCAGTTCTGTATGAACGGTCTGGTCTTTGCCGAC
CGCACGCCGCATCCAGCGCTGACGGAAGCAAAACACCAGCAGCAGTTTTTCCAGTTCCGTTTATCCGGGC
AAACCATCGAAGTGACCAGCGAATACCTGTTCCGTCATAGCGATAACGAGCTCCTGCACTGGATGGTGGC
GCTGGATGGTAAGCCGCTGGCAAGCGGTGAAGTGCCTCTGGATGTCGCTCCACAAGGTAAACAGTTGATT
GAACTGCCTGAACTACCGCAGCCGGAGAGCGCCGGGCAACTCTGGCTCACAGTACGCGTAGTGCAACCGA
ACGCGACCGCATGGTCAGAAGCCGGCCACATCAGCGCCTGGCAGCAGTGGCGTCTGGCGGAAAACCTCAG
TGTGACGCTCCCCGCCGCGTCCCACGCCATCCCGCATCTGACCACCAGCGAAATGGATTTTTGCATCGAG
CTGGGTAATAAGCGTTGGCAATTTAACCGCCAGTCAGGCTTTCTTTCACAGATGTGGATTGGCGATAAAA
AACAACTGCTGACGCCGCTGCGCGATCAGTTCACCCGTGCACCGCTGGATAACGACATTGGCGTAAGTGA
AGCGACCCGCATTGACCCTAACGCCTGGGTCGAACGCTGGAAGGCGGCGGGCCATTACCAGGCCGAAGCA
GCGTTGTTGCAGTGCACGGCAGATACACTTGCTGACGCGGTGCTGATTACGACCGCTCACGCGTGGCAGC
ATCAGGGGAAAACCTTATTTATCAGCCGGAAAACCTACCGGATTGATGGTAGTGGTCAAATGGCGATTAC
CGTTGATGTTGAAGTGGCGAGCGATACACCGCATCCGGCGCGGATTGGCCTGAACTGCCAGCTGGCGCAG
GTAGCAGAGCGGGTAAACTGGCTCGGATTAGGGCCGCAAGAAAACTATCCCGACCGCCTTACTGCCGCCT
GTTTTGACCGCTGGGATCTGCCATTGTCAGACATGTATACCCCGTACGTCTTCCCGAGCGAAAACGGTCT
GCGCTGCGGGACGCGCGAATTGAATTATGGCCCACACCAGTGGCGCGGCGACTTCCAGTTCAACATCAGC
CGCTACAGTCAACAGCAACTGATGGAAACCAGCCATCGCCATCTGCTGCACGCGGAAGAAGGCACATGGC
TGAATATCGACGGTTTCCATATGGGGATTGGTGGAGACGACTCCTGGAGCCCGTCAGTATCGGCGGAATT
ACAGCTGAGCGCCGGTCGCTACCATTACCAGTTGGTCTGGTGTCAAAAACCAAAAAAGAAGAGAAAGGTA
TAATAGGGGCTAGGATCCGCCCCTCTCCCTCCCCCCCCCCTAACGTTACTGGCCGAAGCCGCTTGGAATA
AGGCCGGTGTGCGTTTGTCTATATGTTATTTTCCACCATATTGCCGTCTTTTGGCAATGTGAGGGCCCGG
AAACCTGGCCCTGTCTTCTTGACGAGCATTCCTAGGGGTCTTTCCCCTCTCGCCAAAGGAATGCAAGGTC
TGTTGAATGTCGTGAAGGAAGCAGTTCCTCTGGAAGCTTCTTGAAGACAAACAACGTCTGTAGCGACCCT
TTGCAGGCAGCGGAACCCCCCACCTGGCGACAGGTGCCTCTGCGGCCAAAAGCCACGTGTATAAGATACA
CCTGCAAAGGCGGCACAACCCCAGTGCCACGTTGTGAGTTGGATAGTTGTGGAAAGAGTCAAATGGCTCT
CCTCAAGCGTATTCAACAAGGGGCTGAAGGATGCCCAGAAGGTACCCCATTGTATGGGATCTGATCTGGG
GCCTCGGTACACATGCTTTACATGTGTTTAGTCGAGGTTAAAAAAACGTCTAGGCCCCCCGAACCACGGG
GACGTGGTTTTCCTTTGAAAAACACGATGATAATATGGCCACAACCATGGTGAGCAAGGGCGAGGAGCTG
TTCACCGGGGTGGTGCCCATCCTGGTCGAGCTGGACGGCGACGTAAACGGCCACAAGTTCAGCGTGTCCG
GCGAGGGCGAGGGCGATGCCACCTACGGCAAGCTGACCCTGAAGTTCATCTGCACCACCGGCAAGCTGCC
CGTGCCCTGGCCCACCCTCGTGACCACCCTGACCTACGGCGTGCAGTGCTTCAGCCGCTACCCCGACCAC
ATGAAGCAGCACGACTTCTTCAAGTCCGCCATGCCCGAAGGCTACGTCCAGGAGCGCACCATCTTCTTCA
AGGACGACGGCAACTACAAGACCCGCGCCGAGGTGAAGTTCGAGGGCGACACCCTGGTGAACCGCATCGA
GCTGAAGGGCATCGACTTCAAGGAGGACGGCAACATCCTGGGGCACAAGCTGGAGTACAACTACAACAGC
CACAACGTCTATATCATGGCTGACAAGCAGAAGAACGGCATCAAGGTGAACTTCAAGATCCGCCACAACA
TCGAGGACGGCAGCGTGCAGCTCGCCGACCACTACCAGCAGAACACCCCCATCGGCGACGGCCCCGTGCT
GCTGCCCGACAACCACTACCTGAGCACCCAGTCCGCCCTGAGCAAAGACCCCAACGAGAAGCGCGATCAC
ATGGTCCTGCTGGAGTTCGTGACCGCCGCCGGGATCACTCTCGGCATGGACGAGCTGTACAAGTAAAGCG
GCCGCATCGATACCGTCGACCTCGATCGAGACCTAGAAAAACATGGAGCAATCACAAGTAGCAATACAGC
AGCTACCAATGCTGATTGTGCCTGGCTAGAAGCACAAGAGGAGGAGGAGGTGGGTTTTCCAGTCACACCT
CAGGTACCTTTAAGACCAATGACTTACAAGGCAGCTGTAGATCTTAGCCACTTTTTAAAAGAAAAGGGGG
GACTGGAAGGGCTAATTCACTCCCAACGAAGACAAGATATCCTTGATCTGTGGATCTACCACACACAAGG
CTACTTCCCTGATTGGCAGAACTACACACCAGGGCCAGGGATCAGATATCCACTGACCTTTGGATGGTGC
TACAAGCTAGTACCAGTTGAGCAAGAGAAGGTAGAAGAAGCCAATGAAGGAGAGAACACCCGCTTGTTAC
ACCCTGTGAGCCTGCATGGGATGGATGACCCGGAGAGAGAAGTATTAGAGTGGAGGTTTGACAGCCGCCT
AGCATTTCATCACATGGCCCGAGAGCTGCATCCGGACTGTACTGGGTCTCTCTGGTTAGACCAGATCTGA
GCCTGGGAGCTCTCTGGCTAACTAGGGAACCCACTGCTTAAGCCTCAATAAAGCTTGCCTTGAGTGCTTC
AAGTAGTGTGTGCCCGTCTGTTGTGTGACTCTGGTAACTAGAGATCCCTCAGACCCTTTTAGTCAGTGTG
GAAAATCTCTAGCAGCATGTGAGCAAAAGGCCAGCAAAAGGCCAGGAACCGTAAAAAGGCCGCGTTGCTG
GCGTTTTTCCATAGGCTCCGCCCCCCTGACGAGCATCACAAAAATCGACGCTCAAGTCAGAGGTGGCGAA
ACCCGACAGGACTATAAAGATACCAGGCGTTTCCCCCTGGAAGCTCCCTCGTGCGCTCTCCTGTTCCGAC
CCTGCCGCTTACCGGATACCTGTCCGCCTTTCTCCCTTCGGGAAGCGTGGCGCTTTCTCATAGCTCACGC
TGTAGGTATCTCAGTTCGGTGTAGGTCGTTCGCTCCAAGCTGGGCTGTGTGCACGAACCCCCCGTTCAGC
CCGACCGCTGCGCCTTATCCGGTAACTATCGTCTTGAGTCCAACCCGGTAAGACACGACTTATCGCCACT
GGCAGCAGCCACTGGTAACAGGATTAGCAGAGCGAGGTATGTAGGCGGTGCTACAGAGTTCTTGAAGTGG
TGGCCTAACTACGGCTACACTAGAAGAACAGTATTTGGTATCTGCGCTCTGCTGAAGCCAGTTACCTTCG
GAAAAAGAGTTGGTAGCTCTTGATCCGGCAAACAAACCACCGCTGGTAGCGGTGGTTTTTTTGTTTGCAA
GCAGCAGATTACGCGCAGAAAAAAAGGATCTCAAGAAGATCCTTTGATCTTTTCTACGGGGTCTGACGCT
CAGTGGAACGAAAACTCACGTTAAGGGATTTTGGTCATGAGATTATCAAAAAGGATCTTCACCTAGATCC
TTTTAAATTAAAAATGAAGTTTTAAATCAATCTAAAGTATATATGAGTAAACTTGGTCTGACAGTTACCA
ATGCTTAATCAGTGAGGCACCTATCTCAGCGATCTGTCTATTTCGTTCATCCATAGTTGCCTGACTCCCC
GTCGTGTAGATAACTACGATACGGGAGGGCTTACCATCTGGCCCCAGTGCTGCAATGATACCGCGAGACC
CACGCTCACCGGCTCCAGATTTATCAGCAATAAACCAGCCAGCCGGAAGGGCCGAGCGCAGAAGTGGTCC
TGCAACTTTATCCGCCTCCATCCAGTCTATTAATTGTTGCCGGGAAGCTAGAGTAAGTAGTTCGCCAGTT
AATAGTTTGCGCAACGTTGTTGCCATTGCTACAGGCATCGTGGTGTCACGCTCGTCGTTTGGTATGGCTT
CATTCAGCTCCGGTTCCCAACGATCAAGGCGAGTTACATGATCCCCCATGTTGTGCAAAAAAGCGGTTAG
CTCCTTCGGTCCTCCGATCGTTGTCAGAAGTAAGTTGGCCGCAGTGTTATCACTCATGGTTATGGCAGCA
CTGCATAATTCTCTTACTGTCATGCCATCCGTAAGATGCTTTTCTGTGACTGGTGAGTACTCAACCAAGT
CATTCTGAGAATAGTGTATGCGGCGACCGAGTTGCTCTTGCCCGGCGTCAATACGGGATAATACCGCGCC
ACATAGCAGAACTTTAAAAGTGCTCATCATTGGAAAACGTTCTTCGGGGCGAAAACTCTCAAGGATCTTA
CCGCTGTTGAGATCCAGTTCGATGTAACCCACTCGTGCACCCAACTGATCTTCAGCATCTTTTACTTTCA
CCAGCGTTTCTGGGTGAGCAAAAACAGGAAGGCAAAATGCCGCAAAAAAGGGAATAAGGGCGACACGGAA
ATGTTGAATACTCATACTCTTCCTTTTTCAATATTATTGAAGCATTTATCAGGGTTATTGTCTCATGAGC
GGATACATATTTGAATGTATTTAGAAAAATAAACAAATAGGGGTTCCGCGCACATTTCCCCGAAAAGTGC
CACCTGAC
